>Addgene plasmid #164973 | pLVX-NPC1(P691S)-FLAG | addgene full sequence | sequence record 328085 | Addgene NGS Result
CGGCAGACGTGCGCTTTTGAAGCGTGCAGAATGCCGGGCCTCCGGAGGACCTTCGGGCGCCCGCCCCGCC
CCTGANGNCYCKCCCCTGAGCCCGCCCCCGGACCCACCCCTTCCCAGCCTCTGAGCCCAGAAAGCGAAGG
AGCAAAGCTGCTATTGGCCGCTGCCCCAAAGGCCTACCCGCTTCCATTGCTCAGCGGTGCTGTCCATCTG
CACGAGACTAGTGAGACGTGCTACTTCCATTTGTCACGTCCTGCACGACGCGAGCTGCGGGGCGGGGGGG
AACTTCCTGACTAGGGGAGGAGTAGAAGGTGGCGCGAAGGGGCCACCAAAGAACGGAGCCGGTTGGCGCC
TACCGGTGGATGTGGAATGTGTGCGAGGCCAGAGGCCACTTGTGTAGCGCCAAGTGCCCAGCGGGGCTGC
TAAAGCGCATGCTCCAGACTGCCTTGGGAAAAGCGCCTCCCCTACCCGGTAGAATTATCTAGATGAGCCG
GGTTATTTATCATCGTCATCCTTGTAGTCAAAGTTCAGCAGTCTCTCTCGCTCAGTCCCCTTGTATCTTT
CCTCAGTGGCGCAGCTTTTTGCCTTGTTCACGCTAGGGCCGATATATGACAGCAGGACGGGCAGGAAAAT
CAGCCCGTGTGTTGCGCCCAGCAGCACCATAGCCAGGTACATCCGGAAATAAAAGATCTGGAAGATCTGG
CTCTTAGCAAAGGCCAGGACCACGATTCCCCCGAACTTTGTCAGGGTAATGCCACTAAACACTGAACTTC
CCATGTGTGCCAGAGCTTCCTCTGCTCTTTCCACCCGGCTTCCCTTCATTGAGACGGTGAAAGCTCTAGT
GATATGGCTACAAAACTCCACACTAATCCCGCAAGACATGACCAGATTCACCAGACTGACGGCGTTCAGA
GAGATCCCCCACAGCCACATCACGCCGAACATATTCACCAGGACCATAGCGATGGTGGCGCACATAATCA
CGGCAGACCACAGCTCGCAGCCCAGCAGCACCATAGTGACCAGGAAGATAGCTCCCAGGGACACCCCCAG
GTTGAAGATGGTATCGTCAATGATAGTCAGGTACTGTTCATAGAACACGTAAAAGACAGAGTAGGGAAAC
ACTCGATAGGCGGATCCATTGATCCCCATAGTCTCTGTCACGTTGCTAGCGATCAGGCGGGCTTTCTTCA
GTGCATCAATGAAGTCAGCTGAGGTCTGCAGCACAGTGTGGTATGTCATGAAGTATGTGGCTCCCACTCG
GGTCCCATGTCCCAGCAGGATGTTGACTGCAGAGGAGTATGCAGCGTGGCCTCCTTTGCCACACTTGGGA
TTTGGGTTGTCGGACAGGAACATAGGCAGGAATCTCATGAAGTCGCCTCCCTGTGGTCGCTGTTTGCCCT
CTGGAGTCAGTGGCCTACATCTCACGCAGGCAGGGTCGACCACGCTTGCATTGCAAAACTGATCTGTGAT
GTTGTCCACGCGACAGCAGCTTGACTGAGGCTTGACCCAATCGAAGTAATCGTCGATCCAACTAGAGGGG
GCAAAGCCAATCCTTGTATAATTGTCCAGCTGGGCTGCGTTGAAGATCTGCTGCACCAGGGAATCATTGT
TACATCCCATTCCCCCGCACACCATATTCTGCCCCTTGGAGCTAGTGTAGTCATGGCCTTCCTCCAGCAC
GAAGTAGACAGGGGGGCCGGCGTGCAGATACTGACTGATAGATTTAAAGTAATCCACCATGTAAGAATCG
TCGGGCATGGACAGGCTCTGATCCAGGCCGATGTCGACCTTGTTCAGCACGGCAATTGAGAAACTCAGCA
CTCCGACAAAGATTGCAATCACGATGGGGCGCATCCAGTCTTTCAGCAGCAGTGGAGAATAGCTGTTCTT
GAAAAACCTGAACAGACAGCTTTCTGAAGCCTGCACGGATGTGCCGTCCTCTGCTCCCCGCACGCAGCAG
AAGATATCCAGGCGGTTTTTCTCCTGCCTCTTAATGTCCAGGCCCAGCAGGCTCACAAAGCAGGTGATCT
GCAGCAGGAAGTCAATAAACACTGCCAGCCCAGCGAACAGTGAAAATGTGTGGACTGCTGGCATCACACT
CAGGGCGCCCAGGAAAAATGCCACGGTTTCACTGAATGAACTCAGAAACATAGATGGAGCGACCTCTCCC
AGCACCCTTCCCAGCTGCTGATCCAGTGTTTCGCCCTGCAGTCGCTCGTCGCGCTGGTATGCCTGCACCA
GAATGAAGATATTGTCCACTCCGACAGCCAGGACCAGAAATGAGATCACTTCAATGACGATCAGGGTCAG
AGGCAGTCCAATATAGGAGAACACCCCCAGGCTACAAGCGACAGAGGACAGCACAATCAGGATGCCGGCA
ATTCCCAGGCTGACTTTTGAATCCACCAGCAGGCGCCTGCAGCTCTTCATATGGCCCAGTGCCAGTGAGA
TGTACAGGAACATGATAGCATAGCTAATGACCACGGTGAACACGTCACTGTCAGATTCTCGGTTCAGTTC
GTCCTCGATGCTCCGCTCGGCTGTGAAACTAATGGTCAGATTTGGGTTTTTGTAATTCTTCACGAAGTTG
ATGAACTCTTTCTCCCAGGCCTGTGCTCTCTGCAGCTTCTCGGTATCATTATAGTAATTGTTGACAGGGA
AGGTGATGACCAGGGCGGTGGCATTGTTGTAGTTCTGATCGTCATAGCCTCCCAGGACCAGCCAAGGGAA
CACGGGTCCGCCAAATGTCCCCAGACATGGATCGTGCAGCAGTGAGGTGTCGTTCAGACTTGCAGGAGCC
CGCACGCAGTACAGGAAATGGGTGTGATAGTCGGCGTACACGAAGAAGTCGTCGCCTTTCTTATGATCCA
GCACGGAGTGGCTATTCTGAAAGTAGTTCAGGACGGACAGAATGGTACAATTAGTGTTATATGGGCTCAG
AGGAGCCAGGCAGATATCCTGCAGGGTCACAGTTTCATTGTCATAGCTAGCGGTAATGTTCTCAATGGCG
ATCTGCAGGTCCAGCACCTGATGCAGAATCTGGATATCCAGTGGAGGGCCGAAAGGCACGTCGGCTCCAG
AAGGATAGGGCTGGTAGATGTGTTTATCAGTCAGGGGTGCCCTAATGATCAGCTGCTCTGTTCTGAAAAA
TGGTCCGAAATGCTGGTCAAAGTATTCCTTCTCCAGTCGAGCCTGGCTTGATGGGGCGCTCCACAGATCC
ACTGGATTTGTGGTCACTCGGACGAACACCAGCCCACTAGAACAGGCGGTGATAAACACCAGGCTGAAGA
AGATCACGCATCCGGGGTTCCGCACGCAGAAAGACCCCCATCGAGTAAACAGTCTCCGCAGGCACCCTTC
GAAAGCGGCGCTCACGGGATCACAGCAGGATGCCTCGCCTTTGTCGGATGCATTCACGCTGAAAGCGATG
TTGGAGTCAATGGGGGTGTACTCGCTCACAAAGTACCGCTTTCGATAACACCACACGGCGAAAAATGCGC
CGAAAAAGACCAGCAGAAAGGCCATGTAAGTGATCCACATAATCACATACATGGCGTCCAGTCCCAGAAT
TGTCCATGGTGCTGGTGGAGGTGGTGGCTGTGGTTTAGGCCCGCACACGATAGAGCAATCCTGACAGGAG
CAAGGAGCGGTCACTTCATCGACGGACTCGTCGCATCCCTTAGTGGCATTGTTCATAGGCTCCATCCCGT
GGACGGGGAAGTCGCTAAACACTGGTGTAATGGTGAAAGGGGCCTGGCCATTATCCTTGTTAAACATGTA
TTCGATCCAATTGGTAGCGTTACAGGCATCTGCGTCTTTTCCGCACAGCAGCCCCAGGGCCTTATCATTG
GAGCTTGGTGCCTCCACGTCTCGGCAAGCATTATACATAGCGTTGGCGAAGGACTGGCCCACATAGTACT
GCAGTTCTTTGACATTAGTCTTTGTCTGGTTTGTCACGGGATCGACGTAGTCCTCGGTGGCAGTCACGTT
CAGGAACTGTGACTGCCTTGGACTACAGGTCAGCTCGCAGAACAGATTCAGCAGGTTATAAAAACAAGAT
GGGCACCTGGACAGAAACTGCAGAGGCAGCTGCAGATTATCCTTCAGGGTCTGCAGCTGCCGCACGTCAC
AGCACAGGCTCACGTTGCCGAAAAAGAATCCTGGGCACAGTTCCTGCACCAGATCGTAGCCGTCTTTGGG
CAGTGGCTTAGGGGGTCCAGAGTATTCACAGTTATACCTCTTGTCCCCATAGGCGATGCCGCACTCGCCA
TACCACACGCAAGACTGACTGAACACCTGAGCGGGGCACAGCAGCAGCAGCAGCAGCCCCAGAGCCAGCC
CTCTAGCGGTCATGGTGGCGAATTCCACGTGGATCCAATTCGAAGCTTGAGCTCGAGATCTGAGTCCGGT
AGCGCTAGCGATCCTCACGACACCTGAAATGGAAGAAAAAAACTTTGAACCACTGTCTGAGGCTTGAGAA
TGAACCAAGATCCAAACTCAAAAAGGGCAAATTCCAAGGAGAATTACATCAAGTGCCAAGCTGGCCTAAC
TTCAGTCTCCACCCACTCAGTGTGGGGAAACTCCATCGCATAAAACCCCTCCCCCCAACCTAAAGACGAC
GTACTCCAAAAGCTCGAGAACTAATCGAGGTGCCTGGACGGCGCCCGGTACTCCGTGGAGTCACATGAAG
CGACGGCTGAGGACGGAAAGGCCCTTTTCCTTTGTGTGGGTGACTCACCCGCCCGCTCTCCCGAGCGCCG
CGTCCTCCATTTTGAGCTCCCTGCAGCAGGGCCGGGAAGCGGCCATCTTTCCGCTCACGCAACTGGTGCC
GACCGGGCCAGCCTTGCCGCCCAGGGCGGGGCGATACACGGCGGCGCGAGGCCAGGCACCAGAGCAGGCC
GGCCAGCTTGAGACTACCCCCGTCCGATTCTCGGTGGCCGCGCTCGCAGGCCCCGCCTCGCCGAACATGT
GCGCTGGGACGCACGGGCCCCGTCGCCGCCCGCGGCCCCAAAAACCGAAATACCAGTGTGCAGATCTTGG
CCCGCATTTACAAGACTATCTTGCCAGAAAAAAAGCGTCGCAGCAGGTCATCAAAAATTTTAAATGGCTA
GAGACTTATCGAAAGCAGCGAGACAGGCGCGAAGGTGCCACCAGATTCGCACGCGGCGGCCCCAGCGCCC
AAGCCAGGCCTCAACTCAAGCACGAGGCGAAGGGGCTCCTTAAGCGCAAGGCCTCGAACTCTCCCACCCA
CTTCCAACCCGAAGCTCGGGATCAAGAATCACGTACTGCAGCCAGGGGCGTGGAAGTAATTCAAGGCACG
CAAGGGCCATAACCCGTAAAGAGGCCAGGCCCGCGGGAACCACACACGGCACTTACCTGTGTTCTGGCGG
CAAACCCGTTGCGAAAAAGAACGTTCACGGCGACTACTGCACTTATATACGGTTCTCCCCCACCCTCGGG
AAAAAGGCGGAGCCAGTACACGACATCACTTTCCCAGTTTACCCCGCGCCACCTTCTCTAGGCACCGGTT
CAATTGCCGACCCCTCCCCCCAACTTCTCGGGGACTGTGGGCGATGTGCGCTCTGCCCACTGACGGGCAC
CGGAGCCTCACGCATGCTCTTCTCCACCTCAGTGATGACGAGAGCGGGCGGGTGAGGGGGCGGGAACGCA
GCGATCTCTGGGTTCTACGTTAGTGGGAGTTTAACGACGGTCCCTGGGATTCCCCAAGGCAGGGGCGAGT
CCTTTTGTATGAATTACTCATCGATAAACTGGATCTCTGCTGTCCCTGTAATAAACCCGAAAATTTTGAA
TTTTTGTAATTTGTTTTTGTAATTCTTTAGTTTGTATGTCTGTTGCTATTATGTCTACTATTCTTTCCCC
TGCACTGTACCCCCCAATCCCCCCTTTTCTTTTAAAGGCGATACCGTCGAGATCCGTTCACTAATCGAAT
GGATCTGTCTCTGTCTCTCTCTCCACCTTCTTCTTCTATTCCTTCGGGCCTGTCGGGTCCCCTCGGGGTT
GGGAGGTGGGTCTGAAACGATAATGGTGAATATCCCTGCCTAACTCTATTCACTATAGAAAGTACAGCAA
AAACTATTCTTAAACCTACCAAGCCTCCTACTATCATTATGAATAATTTTATATACCACAGCCAATTTGT
TATGTTAAACCAATTCCACAAACTTGCCCATTTATCTAATTCCAATAATTCTTGTTCATTCTTTTCTTGC
TGGTTTTGCGATTCTTCAATTAAGGAGTGTATTAAGCTTGTGTAATTGTTAATTTCTCTGTCCCACTCCA
TCCAGGTCGTGTGATTCCAAATCTGTTCCAGAGATTTATTACTCCAACTAGCATTCCAAGGCACAGCAGT
GGTGCAAATGAGTTTTCCAGAGCAACCCCAAATCCCCAGGAGCTGTTGATCCTTTAGGTATCTTTCCACA
GCCAGGATTCTTGCCTGGAGCTGCTTGATGCCCCAGACTGTGAGTTGCAACAGATGCTGTTGCGCCTCAA
TAGCCCTCAGCAAATTGTTCTGCTGCTGCACTATACCAGACAATAATTGTCTGGCCTGTACCGTCAGCGT
CATTGACGCTGCGCCCATAGTGCTTCCTGCTGCTCCCAAGAACCCAAGGAACAAAGCTCCTATTCCCACT
GCTCTTTTTTCTCTCTGCACCACTCTTCTCTTTGCCTTGGTGGGTGCTACTCCTAATGGTTCAATTTTTA
CTACTTTATATTTATATAATTCACTTCTCCAATTGTCCCTCATATCTCCTCCTCCAGGTCTGAAGATCAG
CGGCCGGCCGCTTGCTGTGCGGTGGTCTTACTTTTGTTTTGCTCTTCCTCTATCTTGTCTAAAGCTTCCT
TGGTGTCTTTTATCTCTATCCTTTGATGCACACAATAGAGGGTTGCTACTGTATTATATAATGATCTAAG
TTCTTCTGATCCTGTCTGAAGGGATGGTTGTAGCTGTCCCAGTATTTGTCTACAGCCTTCTGATGTTTCT
AACAGGCCAGGATTAACTGCGAATCGTTCTAGCTCCCTGCTTGCCCATACTATATGTTTTAATTTATATT
TTTTCTTTCCCCCTGGCCTTAACCGAATTTTTTCCCATCGCGATCTAATTCTCCCCCGCTTAATACTGAC
GCTCTCGCACCCATCTCTCTCCTTCTAGCCTCCGCTAGTCAAAATTTTTGGCGTACTCACCAGTCGCCGC
CCCTCGCCTCTTGCCGTGCGCGCTTCAGCAAGCCGAGTCCTGCGTCGAGAGAGCTCCTCTGGTTTCCCTT
TCGCTTTCAAGTCCCTGTTCGGGCGCCACTGCTAGAGATTTTCCACACTGACTAAAAGGGTCTGAGGGAT
CTCTAGTTACCAGAGTCACACAACAGACGGGCACACACTACTTGAAGCACTCAAGGCAAGCTTTATTGAG
GCTTAAGCAGTGGGTTCCCTAGTTAGCCAGAGAGCTCCCAGGCTCAGATCTGGTCTAACCAGAGAGACCC
AGTACAGGCAAAAAGCAGCTGCTTATATGCAGGATCTGAGGGCTCGCCACTCCCCAGTCCCGCCCAGGCC
ACGCCTCCCTGGAAAGTCCCCAGCGGAAAGTCCCTTGTAGCAAGCTCGATATCAGCAGTTCTTGAAGTAC
TCCGGATGCAGCTCTCGGGCCACGTGATGAAATGCTAGGCGGCTGTCAAACCTCCACTCTAACACTTCTC
TCTCCGGGTCATCCATCCCATGCAGGCTCACAGGGTGTAACAAGCTGGTGTTCTCTCCTTTATTGGCCTC
TTCTACCTTATCTGGCTCAACTGGTACTAGCTTGTAGCACCATCCAAAGGTCAGTGGATATCTGACCCCT
GGCCCTGGTGTGTAGTTCTGCTAATCAGGGAAGTAGCCTTGTGTGTGGTAGATCCACAGATCAAGGATAT
CTTGTCTTCGTTGGGAGTGAATTAGCCCTTCCAGTCCCCTCTTTTCTTTTAAAAAGTGGCTAAGATCTAC
AGCTGCCTTGTAAGTCATTGGTCTTAAAGGTACCTGAGGTGTGACTGGAAAACCCACCTCCTCCTCCTCT
TGTGCTTCTAGCCAGGCACAATCAGCATTGGTAGCTGCTGTATTGCTACTTGTGATTGCTCCATGTTTTT
CTAGGTCTCGACTGCAGAATTAATTCCAGGCGGGGAGGCGGCCCAAAGGGAGATCCGACTCGTCTGAGGG
CGAAGGCGAAGACGCGGAAGAGGCCGCAGAGCCGGCAGCAGGCCGCGGGAAGGAAGGTCCGCTGGATTGA
GGGCCGAAGGGACGTAGCAGAAGGACGTCCCGCGCAGAATCCAGGTGGCAACACAGGCGAGCAGCCATGG
AAAGGACGTCAGCTTCCCCGACAACACCACGGAATTGTCAGTGCCCAACAGCCGAGCCCCTGTCCAGCAG
CGGGCAAGGCAGGCGGCGATGAGTTCCGCCGTGGCAATAGGGAGGGGGAAAGCGAAAGTCCCGGAAAGGA
GCTGACAGGTGGTGGCAATGCCCCAACCAGTGGGGGTTGCGTCAGCAAACACAGTGCACACCACGCCACG
TTGCCTGACAACGGGCCACAACTCCTCATAAAGAGACAGCAACCAGGATTTATACAAGGAGGAGAAAATG
AAAGCCATACGGGAAGCAATAGCATGATACAAAGGCATTAAAGCAGCGTATCCACATAGCGTAAAAGGAG
CAACATAGTTAAGAATACCAGTCAATCTTTCACAAATTTTGTAATCCAGAGGTTGATTGTTCCAGACGCG
GTCAGGCACCGGGCTTGCGGGTCATGCACCAGGTGCGCGGTCCTTCGGGCACCTCGACGTCGGCGGTGAC
GGTGAAGCCGAGCCGCTCGTAGAAGGGGAGGTTGCGGGGCGCGGAGGTCTCCAGGAAGGCGGGCACCCCG
GCGCGCTCGGCCGCCTCCACTCCGGGGAGCACGACGGCGCTGCCCAGACCCTTGCCCTGGTGGTCGGGCG
AGACGCCGACGGTGGCCAGGAACCACGCGGGCTCCTTGGGCCGGTGCGGCGCCAGGAGGCCTTCCATCTG
TTGCTGCGCGGCCAGCCGGGAACCGCTCAACTCGGCCATGCGCGGGCCGATCTCGGCGAACACCGCCCCC
GCTTCGACGCTCTCCGGCGTGGTCCAGACCGCCACCGCGGCGCCGTCGTCCGCGACCCACACCTTGCCGA
TGTCGAGCCCGACGCGCGTGAGGAAGAGTTCTTGCAGCTCGGTGACCCGCTCGATGTGGCGGTCCGGATC
GACGGTGTGGCGCGTGGCGGGGTAGTCGGCGAACGCGGCGGCGAGGGTGCGTACGGCCCTGGGGACGTCG
TCGCGGGTGGCGAGGCGCACCGTGGGCTTGTACTCGGTCATGGTAAGCTTGGGCTGCAGGTCGAAAGGCC
CGGAGATGAGGAAGAGGAGAACAGCG
Features (pLannotate 1.2.2; 16 found; start..end, strand, type, name):
    500..519     -  CDS            3xFLAG (fragment): three tandem FLAG® epitope tags, followed by an enterokinase cleavage site
    520..4353    -  CDS            NPC1: NPC1_HUMAN - Experimental evidence at protein level: Swiss-Prot protein existence level 1. (Microbial infection) Acts as an endosomal entry receptor for ebolavirus. From Homo sapiens (Human).
   4377..4419    -  misc_feature   MCS (fragment): multiple cloning site
   4434..4637    -  intron         EF-1α intron A: truncated intron upstream of the start codon of human EF-1α
   5263..5376    -  intron         EF-1α intron A (fragment): intron upstream of the start codon of human EF-1α
   5377..5588    -  promoter       EF-1α core promoter: core promoter for human elongation factor EF-1α
   5801..5916    -  misc_feature   cPPT/CTS: central polypurine tract and central termination sequence of HIV-1 (lacking the first T)
   5931..6031    -  CDS            Rev (fragment): human immunodeficiency virus 1 (HIV-1) Rev protein; rev; enhances nuclear export of unspliced and incompletely spliced viral mRNAs
   6408..6641    -  misc_feature   RRE: The Rev response element (RRE) of HIV-1 allows for Rev-dependent mRNA export from the nucleus to the cytoplasm.
   6816..7154    -  CDS            HIV-1 gag (fragment): gag protein from human immunodeficiency virus 1; gag
   7138..7263    -  misc_feature   HIV-1 Ψ: packaging signal of human immunodeficiency virus type 1
   7310..7567    -  LTR            5' LTR (truncated): truncated 5' long terminal repeat (LTR) from HIV-1
   7615..8133    -  CDS            nef (fragment): NEF_HV1BR - Experimental evidence at protein level: Swiss-Prot protein existence level 1. Extracellular Nef protein targets CD4(+) T-lymphocytes for apoptosis by interacting with CXCR4 surface receptors (PubMed:14990729). From Human immunodeficiency virus type 1 group M subtype B (isolate BRU/LAI) (HIV-1).
   8150..8738    -  misc_feature   WPRE: woodchuck hepatitis virus posttranscriptional regulatory element
   8752..9351    -  CDS            PuroR: puromycin N-acetyltransferase; pac from Streptomyces alboniger; confers resistance to puromycin
   9372..467     -  promoter       PGK promoter (across the origin): mouse phosphoglycerate kinase 1 promoter
