[The description below was written by a language model from this plasmid's Addgene catalogue record and pLannotate feature annotations shown in this document.]
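Description:
pLVX-NPC1(P691S)-FLAG is an HIV-1-based lentiviral expression vector built on the Clontech pLVX-AcGFP-N1 backbone, intended for delivering human NPC1 into mammalian cells. The insert is the NPC1 coding sequence (the lysosomal cholesterol transporter mutated in Niemann-Pick type C disease) carrying a P691S substitution and a C-terminal FLAG epitope, cloned between EcoRI and XmaI sites. Transcription is driven by the human EF-1α promoter, annotated as the core promoter with portions of its first intron. The epitope is picked up only as a short 3xFLAG fragment, which fits a single FLAG tag. Downstream of NPC1, a mouse PGK promoter drives puromycin N-acetyltransferase so that transduced cells can be selected with puromycin, and a WPRE follows to enhance transcript stability and expression.

The viral elements found are those expected for a packageable transfer vector: a truncated 5' LTR, the Ψ packaging signal with adjoining gag sequence, the Rev response element for nuclear export of unspliced genomic RNA, and the cPPT/CTS that aids nuclear import of the proviral DNA. Packaging functions would have to be supplied in trans.

The catalogue lists ampicillin resistance and high-copy propagation in a recombination-deficient E. coli strain, with a total size of about 13.4 kb. However, the annotated sequence record is only about 9.4 kb and shows no bacterial origin, no AmpR gene and no separately annotated 3' LTR (only a nef-homologous stretch lying directly next to the truncated LTR). It therefore appears to cover only part of the plasmid or to be collapsed across the LTR repeats. The associated work concerns NPC1–mTORC1 signalling in cholesterol sensing, but the record does not state the functional consequence of P691S.
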