Addgene plasmid #164973: pLVX-NPC1(P691S)-FLAG
Purpose: Lentiviral vector for NPC1 expression in mammalian cells
Depositing lab: Roberto Zoncu. Depositing organization: University of California, Berkeley. Publication: NPC1-mTORC1 Signaling Couples Cholesterol Sensing to Organelle Homeostasis and Is a Targetable Pathway in Niemann-Pick Type C. Davis OB, Shin HR, Lim CY, Wu EY, Kukurugya M, Maher CF, Perera RM, Ordonez MP, Zoncu R. Dev Cell. 2020 Dec 7. pii: S1534-5807(20)30925-4. doi: 10.1016/j.devcel.2020.11.016. PubMed 33308480.
Backbone
  Vector backbone: pLVX-AcGFP-N1
  Backbone manufacturer: Clontech
  Backbone size w/o insert (bp): 9519
  Total vector size (bp): 13380
  Vector type: Mammalian Expression, Lentiviral
  Selectable markers: Puromycin
Growth in bacteria
  Bacterial resistance: Ampicillin, 100 μg/mL
  Growth temperature: 37°C
  Growth strain: NEB Stable
  Copy number: High Copy
Gene/Insert
  Gene/Insert name: NPC1
  Species: H. sapiens (human)
  Insert size (bp): 3867
  Mutation: P691S
  Entrez Gene: NPC1 (a.k.a. NPC, POGZ, SLC65A1)
  Promoter: EF1a
  Tag / fusion protein: FLAG (C terminal on insert)
  Cloning method: Restriction Enzyme; 5′ cloning site EcoRI (not destroyed); 3′ cloning site XmaI (not destroyed)
  Sequencing primers: 5′ TCAAGCCTCAGACAGTGGTTC; 3′ CATGCTCCAGACTGCCTTG
Terms and licenses: Academic/Nonprofit Terms; Industry Terms: Not Available to Industry
How to cite: pLVX-NPC1(P691S)-FLAG was a gift from Roberto Zoncu (Addgene plasmid # 164973 ; http://n2t.net/addgene:164973 ; RRID:Addgene_164973)
